>Addgene plasmid #148021 | pnYC-NpSGB1_Y | depositor full sequence | sequence record 290468 | Full Sequence
GGTATGGCAATGAAAGACGGTGAGCTGGTGATATGGGATAGTGTTCACCCTTGTTACACCGTTTTCCATG
AGCAAACTGAAACGTTTTCATCGCTCTGGAGTGAATACCACGACGATTTCCGGCAGTTTCTACACATATA
TTCGCAAGATGTGGCGTGTTACGGTGAAAACCTGGCCTATTTCCCTAAAGGGTTTATTGAGAATATGTTT
TTCGTCTCAGCCAATCCCTGGGTGAGTTTCACCAGTTTTGATTTAAACGTGGCCAATATGGACAACTTCT
TCGCCCCCGTTTTCACCATGGGCAAATATTATACGCAAGGCGACAAGGTGCTGATGCCGCTGGCGATTCA
GGTTCATCATGCCGTCTGTGATGGCTTCCATGTCGGCAGAATGCTTAATGAATTACAACAGTACTGCGAT
GAGTGGCAGGGCGGGGCGTAATTTTTTTAAGGCAGTTATTGGTGCCCTTAAACGCCTGGTGCTACGCCTG
AATAAGTGATAATAAGCGGATGAATGGCAGAAATTCGAAAGCAAATTCGACCCGGTCGTCGGTTCAGGGC
AGGGTCGTTAAATAGCCGCTTATGTCTATTGCTGGTTTACCGGTTTATTGACTACCGGAAGCAGTGTGAC
CGTGTGCTTCTCAAATGCCTGAGGCCAGTTTGCTCAGGCTCTCCCCGTGGAGGTAATAATTGACGATATG
ATCATTTATTCTGCCTCCCAGAGCCTGATAAAAACGGTTAGCGCTTCGTTAATACAGATGTAGGTGTTCC
ACAGGGTAGCCAGCAGCATCCTGCGATGCAGATCCGGAACATAATGGTGCAGGGCGCTTGTTTCGGCGTG
GGTATGGTGGCAGGCCCCGTGGCCGGGGGACTGTTGGGCGCTGCCGGCACCTGTCCTACGAGTTGCATGA
TAAAGAAGACAGTCATAAGTGCGGCGACGATAGTCATGCCCCGCGCCCACCGGAAGGAGCTACCGGACAG
CGGTGCGGACTGTTGTAACTCAGAATAAGAAATGAGGCCGCTCATGGCGTTGACTCTCAGTCATAGTATC
GTGGTATCACCGGTTGGTTCCACTCTCTGTTGCGGGCAACTTCAGCAGCACGTAGGGGACTTCCGCGTTT
CCAGACTTTACGAAACACGGAAACCGAAGACCATTCATGTTGTTGCTCAGGTCGCAGACGTTTTGCAGCA
GCAGTCGCTTCACGTTCGCTCGCGTATCGGTGATTCATTCTGCTAACCAGTAAGGCAACCCCGCCAGCCT
AGCCGGGTCCTCAACGACAGGAGCACGATCATGCGCACCCGTGGCCAGGACCCAACGCTGCCCGAGATGC
GCCGCGTGCGGCTGCTGGAGATGGCGGACGCGATGGATATGTTCTGCCAAGGGTTGGTTTGCGCATTCAC
AGTTCTCCGCAAGAATTGATTGGCTCCAATTCTTGGAGTGGTGAATCCGTTAGCGAGGTGCCGCCGGCTT
CCATTCAGGTCGAGGTGGCCCGGCTCCATGCACCGCGACGCAACGCGGGGAGGCAGACAAGGTATAGGGC
GGCGCCTACAATCCATGCCAACCCGTTCCATGTGCTCGCCGAGGCGGCATAAATCGCCGTGACGATCAGC
GGTCCAGTGATCGAAGTTAGGCTGGTAAGAGCCGCGAGCGATCCTTGAAGCTGTCCCTGATGGTCGTCAT
CTACCTGCCTGGACAGCATGGCCTGCAACGCGGGCATCCCGATGCCGCCGGAAGCGAGAAGAATCATAAT
GGGGAAGGCCATCCAGCCTCGCGTCGCGAACGCCAGCAAGACGTAGCCCAGCGCGTCGGCCGCCATGCCG
GCGATAATGGCCTGCTTCTCGCCGAAACGTTTGGTGGCGGGACCAGTGACGAAGGCTTGAGCGAGGGCGT
GCAAGATTCCGAATACCGCAAGCGACAGGCCGATCATCGTCGCGCTCCAGCGAAAGCGGTCCTCGCCGAA
AATGACCCAGAGCGCTGCCGGCACCTGTCCTACGAGTTGCATGATAAAGAAGACAGTCATAAGTGCGGCG
ACGATAGTCATGCCCCGCGCCCACCGGAAGGAGCTGACTGGGTTGAAGGCTCTCAAGGGCATCGGTCGAC
GCTCTCCCTTATGCGACTCCTGCATTAGGAAGCAGCCCAGTAGTAGGTTGAGGCCGTTGAGCACCGCCGC
CGCAAGGAATGGTGCATGCAAGGAGATGGCGCCCAACAGTCCCCCGGCCACGGGGCCTGCCACCATACCC
ACGCCGAAACAAGCGCTCATGAGCCCGAAGTGGCGAGCCCGATCTTCCCCATCGGTGATGTCGGCGATAT
AGGCGCCAGCAACCGCACCTGTGGCGCCGGTGATGCCGGCCACGATGCGTCCGGCGTAGAGGATCAGACT
AAGATCTCGATCCCGCGAAATTAATACGACTCACTATAGGGGAATTGTGAGCGGATAACAATTCCCCACT
AGTAATAATTTTGTTTAACTTTAAGAAGGAGATATACCATGGGCAGCAGCTGGAGCCACCCGCAGTTCGA
AAAAAGCGGTAGCGGTAGCATGCAGTATAAACTGATTCTGAATGGCAAAACCCTGAAAGGTGAAACCACC
ACCGAAGCAGTTGATGCAGCCACCGCAGAAAAAGTTTTTAAACAGTATGCCAATGATAACGGCGTTGATG
GTGAATGGACCTATGATGATGCAACCAAAACCTATACCGTTACCGAAAGCAGCGGTACCGGCAGCGGCCT
GGAAGTTCTGTTCCAGGGGCCCCATATGCTCGAGCTTAAGCAATTGGGATCCTAATAGTCTAGAGCTAGC
CCTAGGAGATCCGGCTGCTAACAAAGCCCGAAAGGAAGCTGAGTTGGCTGCTGCCACCGCTGAGCAATAA
CTAGCATAACCCCTTGGGGCCTCTAAACGGGTCTTGAGGGGTTTTTTGCTGAAAGGAGGAACTATATCCG
GATATCCCGCAAGAGGCCCGGCAGTACCGGCATAACCAAGCCTATGCCTACAGCATCCAGGGTGACGGTG
CCGAGGATGACGATGAGCGCATTGTTAGATTTCATACACGGTGCCTGACTGCGTTAGCAATTTAACTGTG
ATAAACTACCGCATTAAAGCTTATCGATGATAAGCTGTCAAACATGAGAATTACAACTTATATCGTATGG
GGCTGACTTCAGGTGCTACATTTGAAGAGATAAATTGCACTGAAATCAAGAAATATTTTATCTGATTAAT
AAGATGATCTTCTTGAGATCGTTTTGGTCTGCGCGTAATCTCTTGCTCTGAAAACGAAAAAACCGCCTTG
CAGGGCGGTTTTTCGAAGGTTCTCTGAGCTACCAACTCTTTGAACCGAGGTAACTGGCTTGGAGGAGCGC
AGTCACCAAAACTTGTCCTTTCAGTTTAGCCTTAACCGGCGCATGACTTCAAGACTAACTCCTCTAAATC
AATTACCAGTGGCTGCTGCCAGTGGTGCTTTTGCATGTCTTTCCGGGTTGGACTCAAGACGATAGTTACC
GGATAAGGCGCAGCGGTCGGACTGAACGGGGGGTTCGTGCATACAGTCCAGCTTGGAGCGAACTGCCTAC
CCGGAACTGAGTGTCAGGCGTGGAATGAGACAAACGCGGCCATAACAGCGGAATGACACCGGTAAACCGA
AAGGCAGGAACAGGAGAGCGCACGAGGGAGCCGCCAGGGGGAAACGCCTGGTATCTTTATAGTCCTGTCG
GGTTTCGCCACCACTGATTTGAGCGTCAGATTTCGTGATGCTTGTCAGGGGGGCGGAGCCTATGGAAAAA
CGGCTTTGCCGCGGCCCTCTCACTTCCCTGTTAAGTATCTTCCTGGCATCTTCCAGGAAATCTCCGCCCC
GTTCGTAAGCCATTTCCGCTCGCCGCAGTCGAACGACCGAGCGTAGCGAGTCAGTGAGCGAGGAAGCGGA
ATATATCCTGTATCACATATTCTGCTGACGCACCGGTGCAGCCTTTTTTCTCCTGCCACATGAAGCACTT
CACTGACACCCTCATCAGTGCCAACATAGTAAGCCAGTATACACTCCCCTAGCGCTGATGTCCGGCGGTG
CTTTTGCCGTTACGCACCACCCCGTCAGTAGCTGAACAGGAGGGACAGCTGATAGAAACAGAAGCCACTG
GAGCACCTCAAAAACACCATCATACACTAAATCAGTAAGTTGGCAGCATCACCCGACGCACTTTGCGCCG
AATAAATACCTGTGACGGAAGATCACTTCGCAGAATAAATAAATCCTGGTGTCCCTGTTGATACCGGGAA
GCCCTGGGCCAACTTTTGGCGAAAATGAGACGTTGATCGGCACGTAAGAGGTTCCAACTTTCACCATAAT
GAAATAAGATCACTACCGGGCGTATTTTTTGAGTTATCGAGATTTTCAGGAGCTAAGGAAGCTAAAATGG
AGAAAAAAATCACTGGATATACCACCGTTGATATATCCCAATGGCATCGTAAAGAACATTTTGAGGCATT
TCAGTCAGTTGCTCAATGTACCTATAACCAGACCGTTCAGCTGGATATTACGGCCTTTTTAAAGACCGTA
AAGAAAAATAAGCACAAGTTTTATCCGGCCTTTATTCACATTCTTGCCCGCCTGATGAATGCTCATCCGG
AATTC
Features (pLannotate 1.2.2; 18 found; start..end, strand, type, name):
    739..834     -  CDS            resD (fragment): REDF_ECOLI - Also known as D. Protein inferred from homology: Swiss-Prot protein existence level 3. Acts as a repressor of transcription and as a site-specific resolvase that cleaves at the RfsF site. From Escherichia coli (strain K12).
    824..881     +  CDS            TcR (fragment): tetracycline efflux protein; tet; confers resistance to tetracycline
    878..971     -  CDS            TcR (fragment): tetracycline efflux protein; tet; confers resistance to tetracycline
   1475..2375    -  CDS            TcR (fragment): tetracycline efflux protein; tet; confers resistance to tetracycline
   2402..2420    +  promoter       T7 promoter: promoter for bacteriophage T7 RNA polymerase
   2421..2445    +  protein_bind   lac operator: The lac repressor binds to the lac operator to inhibit transcription in E. coli. This inhibition can be relieved by adding lactose or isopropyl-β-D-thiogalactopyranoside (IPTG). lac repressor encoded by lacI
   2460..2482    +  RBS            RBS: efficient ribosome binding site from bacteriophage T7 gene 10 (Olins and Rangwala, 1989)
   2501..2523    +  CDS            Strep-Tag II (fragment): peptide that binds Strep-Tactin®, an engineered form of streptavidin
   2546..2707    +  CDS            spg (fragment): SPG1_STRSG - Experimental evidence at protein level: Swiss-Prot protein existence level 1. Binds to the constant Fc region of IgG with high affinity. From Streptococcus sp. group G.
   2814..2863    +  CDS            SET1 (fragment): solubility-enhancement tag derived from T7 phage gene 10B
   2871..2918    +  terminator     T7 terminator: transcription terminator for bacteriophage T7 RNA polymerase
   2941..3045    -  CDS            TcR (fragment): tetracycline efflux protein; tet; confers resistance to tetracycline
   3093..3121    -  promoter       tet promoter: E. coli promoter for tetracycline efflux protein gene
   3233..3778    +  rep_origin     p15A ori: Plasmids containing the medium-copy-number p15A origin of replication can be propagated in E. coli cells that contain a second plasmid with the ColE1 origin.
   3866..3921    +  rep_origin     RSF ori (fragment): Plasmids containing the RSF 1030 origin of replication can be propagated in E. coli cells that contain additional plasmids with compatible origins.
   4040..4183    -  mobile_element IS1 (fragment): prokaryotic transposable element IS1
   4304..4406    +  promoter       cat promoter: promoter of the E. coli cat gene encoding chloramphenicol acetyltransferase
   4407..441     +  CDS            CmR (across the origin): chloramphenicol acetyltransferase; cat; confers resistance to chloramphenicol
