[The description below was written by a language model from this plasmid's Addgene catalogue record and pLannotate feature annotations shown in this document.]
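Description:
pnYC-NpSGB1_Y is an empty bacterial expression backbone of the pnYC family, a 4,625 nt plasmid intended for T7-driven protein production in E. coli. It replicates from a p15A origin, recorded as low copy, and is selected with chloramphenicol through a cat promoter–driven chloramphenicol acetyltransferase gene that spans the sequence numbering origin. Because p15A is compatible with ColE1-type origins, the plasmid can be maintained alongside a second vector. This fits the associated publication's theme of assembling multiprotein complexes by co-expression. The annotation also picks up several tetracycline resistance gene fragments with the tet promoter, plus short matches to resD, IS1 and the RSF origin. These look like non-functional remnants of an older parental backbone rather than working parts, and tetracycline is not listed as a selection.

The expression cassette consists of a T7 promoter followed by a lac operator, so transcription depends on T7 RNA polymerase and is repressed by lac repressor until induction with IPTG or lactose. The record shows no lacI gene on the plasmid, so the repressor would presumably come from the host or a partner plasmid. A T7 gene 10 ribosome binding site precedes an N-terminal fusion region annotated as a Strep-Tag II fragment and a portion of streptococcal protein G. The latter is presumably the GB1 domain implied by the plasmid name, which is commonly used to enhance solubility and expression. A short match to the gene 10-derived SET1 tag lies just upstream of the T7 terminator. No insert is present. A gene of interest would be cloned downstream of the tag region to give a Strep- and GB1-tagged fusion, although the cloning sites and any protease cleavage site are not stated in the record. The depositor sequence may be theoretical rather than fully verified.
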