Addgene plasmid #148021: pnYC-NpSGB1_Y
Purpose: (Empty Backbone) Bacterial Expression vector
Depositing lab: Elisa Izaurralde. Depositing organization: Max Planck Institute for Developmental Biology. Publication: Deciphering correct strategies for multiprotein complex assembly by co-expression: application to complexes as large as the histone octamer. Diebold ML, Fribourg S, Koch M, Metzger T, Romier C. J Struct Biol. 2011 Aug;175(2):178-88. doi: 10.1016/j.jsb.2011.02.001. Epub 2011 Feb 12. PubMed 21320604.
Backbone
  Vector backbone: pnYC
  Vector type: Bacterial Expression
Growth in bacteria
  Bacterial resistance: Chloramphenicol, 25 μg/mL
  Growth temperature: 37°C
  Growth strain: DH5alpha
  Copy number: Low Copy
Gene/Insert
  Gene/Insert name: None
Terms and licenses: Academic/Nonprofit Terms; Industry Terms: Not Available to Industry
Depositor comments: Plasmids from this collection were made available to the research community and donated after the lab closed. Please note that the sequence provided by the depositing laboratory may be theoretical/predicted or based on Sanger sequencing results. There may be discrepancies between sequencing results obtained by Addgene and the depositor sequence. If an Addgene verified sequence is not available, please contact before placing your order to request that our lab fully sequence the plasmid.
How to cite: pnYC-NpSGB1_Y was a gift from Elisa Izaurralde (Addgene plasmid # 148021 ; http://n2t.net/addgene:148021 ; RRID:Addgene_148021)
